Addgene plasmid #26940: pCG34
Depositing lab: Geraldine Seydoux. Depositing organization: Johns Hopkins University and School of Medicine. Publication: Processing bodies and germ granules are distinct RNA granules that interact in C. elegans embryos. Gallo CM, Munro E, Rasoloson D, Merritt C, Seydoux G. Dev Biol. 2008 Nov 1. 323(1):76-87. 10.1016/j.ydbio.2008.07.008 PubMed 18692039.
Backbone
  Vector backbone: unknown
  Vector type: Worm Expression
Growth in bacteria
  Bacterial resistance: Ampicillin, 100 μg/mL
  Growth temperature: 37°C
  Growth strain: DH5alpha
  Copy number: Unknown
Gene/Insert
  Gene/Insert name: cgh-1
  Species: C. elegans (nematode)
  Insert size (bp): 1293
  Entrez Gene: cgh-1
  Tag / fusion protein: GFP (N terminal on insert)
  Cloning method: Restriction Enzyme
  Sequencing primers: 5′ n/a
Terms and licenses: Academic/Nonprofit Terms; Industry Terms: Not Available to Industry
How to cite: pCG34 was a gift from Geraldine Seydoux (Addgene plasmid # 26940 ; http://n2t.net/addgene:26940 ; RRID:Addgene_26940)
