[The description below was written by a language model from this plasmid's Addgene catalogue record and pLannotate feature annotations shown in this document.]
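Description:
pCG34 is a large (about 17.8 kb) C. elegans expression plasmid carrying a GFP-tagged copy of cgh-1, which encodes a probable RNA helicase needed for oocyte and sperm function. The catalogue lists the backbone as unknown. The annotated features, however, point to a pBluescript-type framework: a high-copy ColE1/pUC origin, an f1 phage origin, lacZα and lac promoter/operator remnants, flanking T7 and T3 promoters, and several fragments of the pBluescript polylinker. Propagation in E. coli is selected with ampicillin through the β-lactamase gene and its own promoter.

The payload is a single fusion reading in one direction. It begins with an Aequorea-derived GFP variant, followed by a short linker region annotated as a partial TEV-cleavage/affinity tag element and an S-tag. Next comes an attB1 site, then the roughly 1.3 kb cgh-1 coding sequence, and finally attB2. The attB sites suggest the coding sequence was brought in by Gateway recombination, although the catalogue records restriction enzyme cloning. GFP therefore sits at the N terminus of CGH-1, matching the catalogue entry. The promoter and 3′ regulatory sequences driving the fusion are not annotated or stated. Several kilobases upstream of GFP and downstream of attB2 are unassigned apart from small snr-6/SNRPE-like hits, which probably reflect worm genomic DNA.

A separate region carries several exon fragments of unc-119, consistent with a genomic unc-119 rescue cassette. Such cassettes are commonly used as a transformation marker in unc-119 mutant worms. The associated publication concerns processing bodies and germ granules in C. elegans embryos, so the construct was presumably used to visualise CGH-1 localisation in live animals.
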