Features (pLannotate 1.2.2; 27 found; start..end, strand, type, name):
      1..456     -  rep_origin     f1 ori (sequence partly withheld): f1 bacteriophage origin of replication; arrow indicates direction of (+) strand synthesis
    461..616     -  CDS            lacZα (fragment): LacZα fragment of β-galactosidase; lacZ fragment
    624..642     +  promoter       T7 promoter: promoter for bacteriophage T7 RNA polymerase
    651..692     -  misc_feature   MCS (fragment): pBluescript multiple cloning site
   2881..2940    +  CDS            unc-119 (fragment): UN119_CAEEL - Experimental evidence at protein level: Swiss-Prot protein existence level 1. Myristoyl-binding protein that acts as a cargo adapter: specifically binds the myristoyl moiety of a subset of N-terminally myristoylated proteins and is required for their localization. Plays a key role in ciliary membrane localization of proteins. Required for the establishment or function of the nervous system. From Caenorhabditis elegans.
   3994..4185    +  CDS            unc-119 (fragment): UN119_CAEEL - Experimental evidence at protein level: Swiss-Prot protein existence level 1. Myristoyl-binding protein that acts as a cargo adapter: specifically binds the myristoyl moiety of a subset of N-terminally myristoylated proteins and is required for their localization. Plays a key role in ciliary membrane localization of proteins. Required for the establishment or function of the nervous system. From Caenorhabditis elegans.
   4190..4570    +  CDS            unc-119 (fragment): UN119_CAEEL - Experimental evidence at protein level: Swiss-Prot protein existence level 1. Myristoyl-binding protein that acts as a cargo adapter: specifically binds the myristoyl moiety of a subset of N-terminally myristoylated proteins and is required for their localization. Plays a key role in ciliary membrane localization of proteins. Required for the establishment or function of the nervous system. From Caenorhabditis elegans.
   5061..5162    +  CDS            unc-119 (fragment): UN119_CAEEL - Experimental evidence at protein level: Swiss-Prot protein existence level 1. Myristoyl-binding protein that acts as a cargo adapter: specifically binds the myristoyl moiety of a subset of N-terminally myristoylated proteins and is required for their localization. Plays a key role in ciliary membrane localization of proteins. Required for the establishment or function of the nervous system. From Caenorhabditis elegans.
   6394..6418    -  misc_feature   MCS (fragment): pBluescript multiple cloning site
   9918..9978    +  misc_feature   MCS (fragment): pBluescript multiple cloning site
   9999..10859   +  CDS            sg25: sg25 is a basic (constitutively fluorescent) green fluorescent protein published in 1997, derived from Aequorea victoria.
  10889..10907   +  misc_feature   MCS (fragment): pBluescript multiple cloning site
  10908..10927   +  CDS            capTEV™ (fragment): composite tag for in vivo biotinylation, TEV protease cleavage, and 6xHis tagging
  10941..10985   +  CDS            S-Tag: affinity and epitope tag derived from pancreatic ribonuclease A
  10998..11022   +  protein_bind   attB1: mutant version of attB; recombination site for the Gateway® BP reaction BP Clonase™
  11025..12314   +  CDS            cgh-1: CGH1_CAEEL - Experimental evidence at protein level: Swiss-Prot protein existence level 1. Probable RNA helicase required for oocyte and sperm function. Also required to prevent the physiological germline apoptosis mechanism killing essentially all developing oocytes. From Caenorhabditis elegans.
  12319..12343   -  protein_bind   attB2: mutant version of attB; recombination site for the Gateway® BP reaction BP Clonase™
  12587..12790   -  CDS            SNRPE (fragment): RUXE_HUMAN - Experimental evidence at protein level: Swiss-Prot protein existence level 1. Plays role in pre-mRNA splicing as core component of the SMN- Sm complex that mediates spliceosomal snRNP assembly and as component of the spliceosomal U1, U2, U4 and U5 small nuclear ribonucleoproteins (snRNPs), the building blocks of the spliceosome (PubMed:11991638, PubMed:18984161, PubMed:23246290, PubMed:19325628, PubMed:23333303, PubMed:25555158, PubMed:26912367, PubMed:28502770, PubMed:28781166, PubMed:28076346). Component of both the pre-catalytic spliceosome B complex and activated spliceosome C
  12832..12888   -  CDS            snr-6 (fragment): RUXE_CAEEL - Protein inferred from homology: Swiss-Prot protein existence level 3. Associated with the spliceosome snRNP U1, U2, U4/U6 and U5. From Caenorhabditis elegans.
  15564..15582   -  promoter       T3 promoter: promoter for bacteriophage T3 RNA polymerase
  15625..15647   -  protein_bind   lac operator (fragment): The lac repressor binds to the lac operator to inhibit transcription in E. coli. This inhibition can be relieved by adding lactose or isopropyl-β-D-thiogalactopyranoside (IPTG). lac repressor encoded by lacI
  15651..15681   -  promoter       lac promoter: promoter for the E. coli lac operon
  15696..15717   -  protein_bind   CAP binding site: CAP binding activates transcription in the presence of cAMP. E. coli catabolite activator protein
  15730..15822   -  CDS            lacI (fragment): lac repressor; lacI; The lac repressor binds to the lac operator to inhibit transcription in E. coli. This inhibition can be relieved by adding lactose or isopropyl-β-D-thiogalactopyranoside (IPTG).
  16005..16593   -  rep_origin     ori: high-copy-number ColE1/pMB1/pBR322/pUC origin of replication
  16764..17624   -  CDS            AmpR: β-lactamase; bla; confers resistance to ampicillin, carbenicillin, and related antibiotics
  17625..17729   -  promoter       AmpR promoter: bla
>Addgene plasmid #26940 | pCG34 | depositor full sequence | sequence record 12753 | Author sequence
AAATTGTAAACGTTAATATTTTGTTAAAATTCGCGTTAAATTTTTGTTAAATCAGCTCATTTTTTAACCA
ATAGGCCGAAATCGGCAAAATCCCTTATAAATCAAAAGAATAGACCGAGATAGGGT
[37 nt withheld, positions 127-163]
AAAGAACGTGGACTCCAACGTCAAAGG
[49 nt withheld, positions 191-239]
T
[91 nt withheld, positions 241-331]
G
[124 nt withheld, positions 333-456]
CCCATTCGCCATTCAGGCTGCGCAACTGTTGGGAAGGGCGATCGGTGCGGGCCTCTTCGCTATTACGCCA
GCTGGCGAAAGGGGGATGTGCTGCAAGGCGATTAAGTTGGGTAACGCCAGGGTTTTCCCAGTCACGACGT
TGTAAAACGACGGCCAGTGAGCGCGCGTAATACGACTCACTATAGGGCGAATTGGGTACCGGGCCCCCCC
TCGAGGTCGACGGTATCGATAAGCTTCAGTAAAAGAAGTAGAATTTTATAGTTTTTTTTCTGTTTGAAAA
ATTCTCCCCATCAATGTTCTTTCAAATAAATACATCACTAATGCAAAGTATTCTATAACCTCATATCTAA
ATTCTTCAAAATCTTAACATATCTTATCATTGCTTTAAGTCAAACGTAACATTAAAAAAAATGTTTTGGA
AAATGTGTCAAGTCTCTCAAAATTCAGTTTTTTAAACCACTCCTATAGTCCTATAGTCCTATAGTTACCC
ATGAAATCCTTATATATTACTGTAAAATGTTTCAAAAACCATTGGCAAATTGCCAGAACTGAAAATTTCC
GGCAAATTGGGGAACCGGCAAATTGCCAATTTGCTGAATTTGCCGGAAAAACGGTAATTGCCGAAAGTTT
TTGACACGAAAATGGCAAATTGTGGTTTTAAAATTTTTTTTTTTGGAAATTTCAGAATTTCAATTTTAAT
CGGCAAAACTGTAGGCATCCTAAGAATGTTCCTACATCTATTTTGAAAAGTAAGCGAATTCTATGAAAAT
GTCTAAAGAAAATGGGGAAACAATTTCAAAAAGGCACAGTTTCAAGTGTTTCCGAATTATACTAAATCCC
TCTAAAAACTTCCGGCAAATTGATATCCGTAAAAGAGCAAATCCGCATTTTTGCCGAAAATTAAAATTTC
CGACAAATCGGCAAACCGGCAATTTGGCGAAATTTGCCGGAAGGCAATTGCCGCCCACCCCTGTTCCAGA
GGTTCAAACTGGTAGCAAAGCTCAAAATTTCTCAAATTCTCCAATTTTTTTTTGAATTTTGGCAGTGTAC
CAAAATGACATTCAGTCATATTGGTTTATTATAGATTTATTTAGATAAAATCCTAAATGATTCTACCTTT
AAAGATGCCCACTTTAAAAGTAATGACTCAAACTTCAAATTGCTCTAAGATTCTATTGAATTACCATCTT
TTCCTCTCATTTTCTCTCACTGTCTATTTCATCACAAATTCATCCCTCTCTCCCTCTCTTTCTCTCTCCC
TCTCTCTCTTTCTCTTTGCTCATCATCTGTCATTTTGTCCGTTCCTCTCTCTGCGCCCTCAGCGTTCCCC
ACACTCTCTCGCTTCTCTTTTCCTAGACGTCTTCTTTTTTCATCTTCTTCAGCCCTTTTTCGCCATTTTC
CATCTCTGTCAATCATTACGGACGACCCCCATTAATTTTTGGATGTGCTCTGCGAGCAAGAGCACACGGA
ACTCATTTATTTTTTGTTGGAATTTCTTTTTCATTTTAGTTAGTTAAAAGGTTATTCAGTGCAAAAATTG
ATTTTTTGCTCTTTTGGTACATTAGAGGGGTTTGAAAGTTTTCCATAAAAAGGGTTTCCGGAGTAAAAAA
TCTAAAAATTTTTACAAACATTTCCAAAAATTTTGGGAACATATCTTTTCAAAAACTCAAAAAAAAACGC
AAACATCATAAATTTAATCAATTAATTGGATGCGTTCAAATATTTTAAAAATATTTTTGAATTGCATATT
TCTTTACTCATAAAAAAATTATTAATGTTTAAGTAAAAAAAATATTTCAGGATTTTAAACAAAAACTGTA
AATCCCATAAAACAGTGTTATTTTTTAGTTATTTTTAGTAATTATTTGTGAATTAAAAACACATTTTTTT
TCAAAATATTCCTTGAATAAATAAAATTGAAAGTGAATTCAAAATATTTCACCAATTTTACAAAATTTGA
AAATTTGAAAAAATATTTTCTACCAAATTGTGCTCAAAAAATATTATTAAGTTCCCAGGAAATTTATGAT
GAAAACTTGGAATATTTTTGGTAAAATTTTCTCAAAAAATTGAAAGTTGTCAAAAACACACTAACACTAT
ACCTCGCGGCATAGAAAAAACTGGTGGCCGAATTTTTTAAACCAATTTAAATTAAATATATTTTTGCACT
TTGTACAAAAAAATTTGAAGTTCCCAGGAAATTCATACGGAAATATTTTCCAGAACTTTTATAATTTTTA
TTTTAATTCTCAAAATTTACAATAAAAACTTGGAAACCTGAAATTTGCTTAAAGAATAACCCTATCCCCC
ACGGCCTAGAAAATACTGGTGGCCGAATTTTTTCCGCAGCCACACCACCTCTAATCTCCAGAGCACTCTC
CAAAATTCCCATAATCCCCAAAATTTTCAGCTACAACAGCATATATGAAGGCAGAGCAACAACAACAATC
GATCGCACCCGGCTCGGCAACCTTCCCGTCTCAGGTGAGGAAGACGCAGAGAAATGAGAGAGAGAGCGTG
TTTATGCACGCAGTATACTAACTCCTGATATCCAATTTCATATATCGATATGCTTGCTTTCTTTTCTTCT
ACGTTGAAATTGTTTGAACTTTTCTCAAAAAACGCGGATTTTAGAGAGACTTAGAGTTGCTCCAAATAAA
TTTAATTTGCAATTTTGCACTTACTATTAGAATCTACTTTTATAGCGCTAAAATGACCGAATAACACAGT
AGATTTTAAAAGAAAATTTTAAAAATTATTTTTTTGTGCAGTCAAATTTCGCTAGTTTTTGCCACTCATT
TTTGAACATTTGTATATGTGCCTTTCGGTGGTTCAATCAGGGGTGGCACGTGGTGTCAGAGTGTTCCATT
TCGGTTTGATCTACGTTGATCTACAAAAAATGCGGGAGAAGAGACGCAGAGTTCTCAACTGATTTCACAT
GGTTATGAACCAGGGGTGTTCGGCAAATTTGCCGTTTGCCGAGCTGGGCAAATTTTGAGATTTGCCGCAC
ACCCCTTTTATGAACGTGCTGACGTCACATCTTTTTGGACAAAGAATTCCCGCATTTTTTGTATATCAAA
CCGTGATGGGACAGCCTGGCACCACGTGGGGTTGGCGGCAAATGATTTTTTCCGACAAATCGGCAAATTG
GCAAATTGCCGGAATTTAAAGTTTCTGGCAAATTGTTGATTTGCCGAAAAAAAATTTCAAAAAGGCACAG
TTTTAAGTGTTTCCGTCTTATAAAATATTTCTCTAAAAATTTCCGGAAAACGGAAAATTGCCGGAAATAC
AAAGTTTCGTCAAATCGGCAAACCTGCAATTTGCCGAACGGCAACTGCCGCCAACACCTGGTTCCCAAAA
AAGCGTGCACTGTTTGAATATTAAAAAAAAAATTCACACAAAAATAATAAATTGAAATAGGCTAAATTCA
CATCTATGTACAAAAATTGCATGCCAGCACCGGTCAATTTTCTCAATTACTTTTTGTCTATTTTTGCCGA
ACATAATTTGCTGTTTCCTTGGCAGAATACAGAAAACTCTTTTTTTTTTCAGATGCCCCGACCCCCACCG
GTAACCGAACAGGCTATAACCACCGAGGCGGAGCTTCTCGCGAAAAATCAAATTACACCAAATGATGTGC
TAGCTCTTCCAGGAATCACTCAAGGTAAGTGAATATTTGCTCTATTGATAAACGCGCCGTGTACTCCACG
TGGACAAACATATCAAATTTTCAGGATTCCTATGCTCCCCATCGGCAAACGTCTATAACATTGAGTTCAC
CAAATTCCAAATCCGTGACCTCGACACGGAACACGTGCTCTTCGAAATTGCAAAACCGGAAAATGAGACG
GAAGAGAATCTGCAGGCGCAAGCCGAATCGGCAAGATATGTCCGATATCGATTTGCGCCGAATTTTCTGA
AATTAAAGACGGTCGGCGCGACGGTCGAGTTCAAGGTCGGCGATGTGCCGATCACACATTTTCGAATGAT
TGAACGGCACTTTTTCAAGGATCGTTTATTGAAATGCTTTGATTTTGAATTTGGATTCTGTATGCCAAAT
TCGAGAAACAACTGTGAACATATCTATGAATTTCCACAACTTTCACAACAACTCAGTGAGTTTGAAGCGG
GAAAAATTATTTGAGCTCATTTTGTCAATAGAGCGAATTTTCTAGGTTTTTAAAAATAAAATAAATATTG
ACAAAAAGCTGCCCTACAGTAGTTCAAAATGTGAAAACTTGGAGGAAATTCGAGTTTTCTCTGAGAAGTT
TTTGGCGGGTAATTCAAATTTTCTGAGAAAAAAATTAGCCGCGAGAATTCAAATTTTCTGAGAAAATTAT
TTGACGGGAAATTCAAAATTTCTGGAAATGTATTGAACATTTGAGAAATTTTGTTAAAAACTACATTAAA
CCGATAAAAAAGTTCGCAAATTTTTTTTAAGTGCTCATGGTGCATCGAAGAGAAGAATTCTTGCCAAAAC
TAGCCCATGAAATTAAAAATTATCGCGGAAAAAAACTGACTAATTGGAAAGTAAAATGAAATTTGCAAAA
AAAAAATATGTTTTTTTGTTGTAAAATTAAAAAAAAAACTGTATATTTTCAGTGGACGACATGATCAATA
ATCCAAACGAGACCCGCTCCGATAGCTTCTATTTTGTGGAGAATAAGCTCGTAATGCACAATAAGGCCGA
CTACTCGTATGATGCATAATTTCCCGCCGATGGAATAAAACTAATAATTTTTCTCGCAATTTATAGAAAT
CATGTGATTTTCCTACCGCTAAATTTAAAATTTCCTAATTTTTCACTATATTTCTCACAAAATGCATTCC
GAAAACTCTCATTTTTCAGCTTTTCAATACAAATCCCAATAAATGATTTTTCAAATATAATGTTCTCAAT
TGATATGTTTTATTTGAATGTTGGAAAAAACCATAAAATTAAAAAAAACTTGAATTATTCAAAAATAATT
CGGCCCTTTTACAAAAAATTATCATAAAAATTAAATTTGGAAAATCTGTGATTTGTCGCTTTGCCGGAAG
TTTCCAATTCCGGCAACTAACCGATTTGCCGATTAGCTAGAAATTTCAATTCCGACAATGTGCCGCTTTG
CCGATTTGCCGGAAATTTCCAATTCCGGCAATTAACGGACTTGCCGATTAGCTAGAAATTTAACTTTAGA
TAAAACTTCTCAACAAAATCAAATTGGAAAGTCAGCGATTTGCCGCTTTGCCGGAAGTTTTCAGTTCCGG
CATCTAACCGATTTGCCGATTTGCCAAAAATGTCAATTCCGAAAAACTGCCGATTTGCCGCTTTGTCGGA
AATTTCAATTCCGACAAATTGCCGATTTGCCGATTTGCCGAACATTCCAATTCCGACCATTTGTCGATTT
GCCGGAAGTTACCAATTCCGGCAACTAACGGATTTGCCGATTTGCCGGAAAAAAATTGTTTGTCGCCAAC
CCTGATTTAAATGACTAATCATGTTGCAAAAGATAACTGCTTGCATCAAAAATCCGATCATTGGCATTCC
CAACATCTTCTTCATCCAAAACACCACCCTTTTCTTCCACTAATCATGAATTCCCGACCAATTGTTATCA
GTAGGAGAAGCCTCCTTTTATCTCATTATCAGCAATTGCCTTCTTCTTCTTCTTCTTTGAATACCATTTG
AATGGAGATATCATTTACATAAATCTGCCGCCGAGATTGTGAAGCAGGAGGAAAAGCTGAAGATACTGAT
ATTATATGTATATTTCATTATTCTTTTTCCACAAAATTTTCCGACATTTAATTCCACTTCACTTTCATCG
TCTCTTTTTCCCCCATTGTCGCCCCCACTCATTTGTCTTCTTCTTCAAATACGGGTCAATCACTTTCCGT
TTTTTATTCATTTTTTGTTATGTTCGGCTTAACAAATTTGAAGTATTGTTAAAATTCTCTAGAGCGGCCG
CCACCGCGGTGGCGGCCGCGCGGAAGATCTGGAAGTAAAATATTGTAATATTTTCCCTAAATTTCACTTA
AAAATAAGGATTTTTGCAACGTAAAACCTCAAAAATTCGCTGAAATTGACGATTTTTGTTCAAAATTTTG
AAAAACAGGGTTAATTTTAGCTGAAAATCTTCAATTTTGCCAGAAATTGGCTTTTTTTCCGTCGCCACAC
GGAGAACTTGCCAAAAATGAAGACTTTTAGCCAATTTAGCCCTGAAAATTCGAGTTTTGGGCGATTTTTG
GTCTGAGAAGCCGTTTTCGCAGTATATTATATTTTCTCGTTAAATTTCATTTTAAAATAAACATTTTGAA
CGTATAACCCCAAAAATTCGCTGCGCAATGGATGATTTTTGTCCAAAGTTTTGATAATTTTAGCTAAAAA
CCTCGAATTTTGGCAATTTTTCGTGCCGCATCGGCCGAAAGTTGACTTTTTTTGGAATTATCATAATTTA
ATGCACATTTTGGTAGTTTATCTCACATAATCTGTCTGCAGGCGGGAAAAATTTGAGATAAACTACTAAA
AGATGCAAAACAAGGATGATAATTCCAGAAAATCAACTTCGGACCGTCTCGACACGGAAAATTGAGCGAA
ATTGGAGTTTTAAAATGATTTAGCCCTGAAAATTCGAGAAATTTAGGCGGTTTTGGGTCTGAAAAGGCGT
TTTCGCAGTATTTTCTCGCTAAATTTCATTTATTATCACATAATATCAGTACTTAGGCGAATATCTTGTA
GAAATGTTGGTTTTGTTCGATAATTCTCTACTTTTAGAGTCGATTCACGAGAAAATGTTGCACCATCTTA
CTTTTTTCCCTTGTAAAACATAGATTCTTCTGTACAATGAAAGAGAACACAATTTCTTCGTGAAGCAACT
CAAAAAGTAGAGAAAATTCGAACAAAACCCAACATTTCTACAAGATATTCGTCTAAATAGTGATATAATG
TGTTAATAAGCATATTTTAAATGAAATTTAGCGAAAAAACTGCGAAAATTTGTCAAAAAAGCGAATTTCC
ATCCGATCAGCAGATCTCTAAAAGTTACATAAAATTGAAAGTTTTGTGGGGAAATTGTTTTAAAACACGC
CTATGGTAATACGAGAACATAAAATTCTGAGAATGCGTATTACACAACATATTCGACGCGCAAAATATAA
CTATATCTCGTAGCGAAAACTACAGTAATCCTTAAATGACTACTGTANGCGATTGTGTCGATTTACGGGC
TCGATTCTCGGAAAAAAAAATCATTTTTCAAATTTTGACAGCGATATTCAATTTTTCTTCGTTTTTTCGT
ATNTTCTCAGTCATTTTTGTGCTTATTTTTAATATTTTATTCATTAATAAATTNAATTTAATTGAAAAAC
GTCCAGACGTATTTTTACATTTCCCGTCTATTTCCGTAATAGGCGGTTAATAACGTAGAAATACGTCTGT
ATGAGTTTACTCATCAAAATGACACGAATATTGGACGTTTTTAAATCAAATTAATTTATTAATAGGTAAA
ATATTAAAAAATAAACACAAAAATGACAAAGGAATAGGAAAACACGAAGAGAAATTGAGTATCGCTGTNC
AAAATTCGAAAAACGTGGATTTTTCCAAGAATCGAGCCCGTAAATCGACACATTCGCTACAGTAGTCATT
TAAGGATTATTGTAGTTTTCGCTACGAGATACTTTGCGCGCCAAAAACGTGGTGAAATACGCATTCTCAG
AATTTTATGTTCCCGTAATACCACAATGACCGAATATCATAATAAAAAAATTCAAAAACAATTTCTAGAT
TTTATATGATTTTCTGAAAATTGAAAAAATCTCAGTTTTCACCTAATTATATTTGAACTACAGCCAATTG
AACTCGTTCGTTGGAGCGCGCTTGCATTATTTTCATTAATTAATTTTATTAATCCTCATTATTTCACTGA
TTTTCTTCATTTTTGAGGTTTTTTTTATCGGGAAATGAAAGAAATATACAAGAAAAATGCAAAATGTTTA
TTAAAAACTGAAATTAGTATTTCTCGGAGTTTTAGGCATTTTCAGTTACTTTTTAATAAAGATTTTGCAT
TTTTCTTGTATATTTCTTTCATTTTCCGATTAAAAAACCCCAAAAATGAAGAAAATCAGTGAAATAATGA
AAATTAATTCAAATAACTAATGAAAATAATGCAAGCGCGCTCCAACCAACGAGTTCAATTGGCGGTAATT
CAAATATAATTAGGTGAAAACTGAGATTTTTTCAATTTTCAAAAAATCATATAACATCTAGACAATTTTT
TTGAATTTTTTTATCATGATATTCGGTCATTGTGTCCCCATAGGCATGTTTTAAAGCAATTTCCACCTTT
AAATAAAATCGAGAAAAAATGGCGTCAAAAGACATATGTAAAAGCTGTTTCTCTTTGTATATTCACACAG
AATATAGCCCGATTTTGGAGGTGAAAAACCGGTTTTTTTGTATTCTTTACGCCACATAAAGTGATATGGA
AGAGAAAATCGACATATTTATGTACTTGGAGTACGAGTACATTGGAGAAAAAGGGTGAACTACTGGAAAA
TCTGGGAAATTTCAGAAAAAAATTCCGAAAAATCTTTTTTGCTGAAAAAAAAATTTGTTCGAAATTTGGG
AAATACTGGAAAATTTTCATCAAAATTAAAGCGATTTTTAACGTTTTTGCTTGGGAGATACTATTTGTAA
TTTTAATGTTTGGTGAGGACAACAGAAATGACCTTCAGCGTACGGAAAACGATTAAAAGACACATTTGAA
TCGAAAATAGCGTGAAAAACATGAAAATATCGGAAAAATAGCTTTAAAATTGGATTTGAAAGCAAAAAAT
GTATCAAAAATCGAGAAAAATGCTTGAAAAAGTTGAAAAACTCAAACAAAAAATCAAAAAAGGTTTTTTT
AAAAATCTGTGAGTATCGCAACGAAAGCACAACTTGAGGCATGCGCCTTTAAACCAACCGTAACCAAATT
CGGAGGCAAAAAAAGATTTCTCGCTGTTTTTTCAGTTTTAAAATCACTTTTCACGTTTCTTTTCGCAGTA
ATTCGTTTGCAAAACATCTGAAAAAATTTTATTTTATAAGAAATTATATAAAAATCGCTATAAATTGAGT
TTTTGCCCCCAAATTCAGCACGGAGCACTTCTCAATTAAATATAATTTTATTTTTTAACATTGAAAGCTT
TCATAAAATTGAGCTTTGTTTGTAAATAATCAGTGAAAAAACACAGAAATCTTCAAAAAATAAAGAAAAA
GTTTTTAAAAATCTGTGAGTCCCGCAACGAAAATAAAACTTTAGGCATGCGCCTTTAAACCAACCGTAAC
CAAATTCGGCGGCAAAAATGGATTTCTCGCCGTTTTTTCAGTTTTACAATCACTTTTTAGGTTTCTTTTT
GCAGTATTTCGTTTCCCAAACAATTAAAAATCAAATTTTCTTTTCCAGATGGCTCAAACAAAGCCGATTG
CCGAGCAAATGGGATCCCCCGGGCTGCAGGAATTCGATATCAAGCTTATCGATACCGTCGACCTCGAGGG
GGCGGTACCGGTAGAAAAAATGAGTAAAGGAGAAGAACTTTTCACTGGAGTTGTCCCAATTCTTGTTGAA
TTAGATGGTGATGTTAATGGGCACAAATTTTCTGTCAGTGGAGAGGGTGAAGGTGATGCAACATACGGAA
AACTTACCCTTAAATTTATTTGCACTACTGGAAAACTACCTGTTCCATGGGTAAGTTTAAACATATATAT
ACTAACTAACCCTGATTATTTAAATTTTCAGCCAACACTTGTCACTACTTTCTGTTATGGTGTTCAATGC
TTCTCGAGATACCCAGATCATATGAAACGGCATGACTTTTTCAAGAGTGCCATGCCCGAAGGTTATGTAC
AGGAAAGAACTATATTTTTCAAAGATGACGGGAACTACAAGACACGTAAGTTTAAACAGTTCGGTACTAA
CTAACCATACATATTTAAATTTTCAGGTGCTGAAGTCAAGTTTGAAGGTGATACCCTTGTTAATAGAATC
GAGTTAAAAGGTATTGATTTTAAAGAAGATGGAAACATTCTTGGACACAAATTGGAATACAACTATAACT
CACACAATGTATACATCATGGCAGACAAACAAAAGAATGGAATCAAAGTTGTAAGTTTAAACATGATTTT
ACTAACTAACTAATCTGATTTAAATTTTCAGAACTTCAAAATTAGACACAACATTGAAGATGGAAGCGTT
CAACTAGCAGACCATTATCAACAAAATACTCCAATTGGCGATGGCCCTGTCCTTTTACCAGACAACCATT
ACCTGTCCACACAATCTGCCCTTTCGAAAGATCCCAACGAAAAGAGAGACCACATGGTCCTTCTTGAGTT
TGTAACAGCTGCTGGGATTACACATGGCATGGATGAACTATACAAATGCCCGGGGGATCGGTGGAGCTCC
ACCGGTGGCGGCCGCTCTAGAGAGAATCTTTATTTTCAGGGCGCCGCCAAATTCAAAGAAACCGCTGCTG
CTAAATTCGAACGCCAGCACATGGACAGCGGAGGTGGAGGTACAAGTTTGTACAAAAAAGCAGGCTTAAT
GAGTGGAGCGGAGCAACAACAGATCGTTCCTGCCAACAATGGCGACGAAAACTGGAAGGCTGGTCTCAAT
CTTCCAGCAAAAGACAGAAGATTCAAAACTGCTGATGTCACTGATACGAAGGGAGTCGAGTTTGAGGATT
TCTGCCTTGGACGCGATCTTCTCATGGGGATTTTTGAGAAAGGATGGGAAAAACCGAGTCCTATTCAAGA
AGCATCCATCGGAGTCGCTCTCACTGGTCAAGATATTCTCGCAAGAGCTAAGAACGGAACAGGAAAAACC
GGAGCTTATTGTATCCCTGTTATCGAGAAGATCCAGCCAGCCCTCAAAGCTATTCAAGCCATGGTCATTG
TCCCAACTCGTGAATTGGCTCTCCAAACTTCACAGATCTGCGTGGAGCTCTCCAAACACATTCAGCTCAA
AGTTATGGTCACTACCGGAGGAACTGATCTCCGTGATGATATCATGCGTCTAAACGGAACGGTTCACTTG
GTCATCGCCACCCCAGGAAGAATTCTCGATCTTATGGAGAAAGGAGTCGCCAAAATGGAACATTGTAAAA
CACTTGTTCTTGACGAGGCTGACAAACTTCTTAGTCAAGACTTCCAGGGAATTCTCGACCGCCTCATCAA
CTTCCTCCCAAAGGAGCGTCAAGTTATGCTTTATTCTGCCACTTTCCCTAACACCGTCACTTCGTTCATG
CAGAAGCACATGCACAAGCCGTATGAGATCAACCTCATGGAGGAGCTTACTCTTCTTGGTGTCACCCAAT
ACTATGCCTTTGTTCAAGAGAAGCAAAAGGTCCACTGTTTGAATACGTTGTTCCGAAAACTTCAAATCAA
CCAGTCGATCATCTTCTGTAACTCTACTCAACGTGTTGAGCTTCTCGCTAAGAAAATCACGGAAATCGGT
TACTCGTGCTACTACATTCATTCCAAGATGGCTCAGAATCACAGAAACCGTGTCTTCCATGACTTCCGTC
AAGGAAACTGCAGAAACTTGGTTTGCTCCGATCTTCTCACCCGTGGTATCGATATCCAGGCTGTCAATGT
TGTCATCAACTTTGACTTCCCAAGAAACGCCGAGACTTACCTTCACAGAATCGGTCGCTCTGGACGTTTC
GGTCACCTCGGAGTTGCAATCAACCTTATCACCTACGAAGACCGTCACACCCTTCGCCGTATCGAGCAGG
AGCTTCGTACTCGCATTGAGCCCATCCCGAAAACGGTTGACCCGAAGCTGTATGTCGCTGACCAGCAGCT
CGTCGATGCCGCCGATGAGACCACTGCTTAAAACCCAGCTTTCTTGTACAAAGTGGTTGATCTAGTGGAT
CCTAATTTTGCCGTATTTTCCATATTTTGTTTTGTATATTTATCCACTCACCCCCTCTCTTTGTCCTGTG
AATGAACTTGTGCCAAAAAAGCCAAAAATAATTTACTTTTTTTAAAGACATATTAAAACTTGAAAACTTG
GAACAATACGGTGCGAAAGCGAAACAGAGACAGAAAAATGAACAAAGAGATCCGTGAAAAGTGAACGATG
ATTTAGGCTTCTTGTTGGGCGGCGTGGATGAGAGTGATGTTGTCTCCTTTGAGAAGAATTCTGCCGATCT
TGTTGCGTCCCTTCGTCTTCATGTTCACCTCCTCGGCTTCGTCGAACACGACATTCATGAACTCGTCGAA
TCCGATGATGTAGCCCTCGAGACGGTGGGTGACATCCTCGTACAACCAGATTTGGACCCGAGTGCGGTTT
TGGAGATATCTGAAATTTGGGAAATTGTTTTCTACTGATTAGTGAAAAAATATTACCTGAAGATGAGGTT
CACAGGCTGAACCATCACTTTGTTGAGCTTTCTCGTCGACATTTTTGCGGGATGATCTGTAAAAATCAAT
ATATTTTTTGAAAGACACAAATTTTTAAGATAAATATCAAGAAAACTCGATTTTAGCAGCTATTTAAGCT
CAAAAACTACAATTTATGGCTTTAAAACATAATTTTTCACATTTTACATAAATTTCAACGAAAAAAAATG
CCAAAAAACTTCAAATTTGAGCAGAAATCGGCTATTTTCTCGACAAAAATAATTTCGAAAATTCGTTCAA
AAAAGATGAGTACGCAAGCACCGTGACGCACAGTTGCGGACTTTGTAAACCGTACCCCTGCATAAAAAGG
CGGAATTTTGAATTTAATAAAATGCAGTTTAGAACAAAGAAAAGCACGGAGAGAATTGTGATAACTAATT
ATTTGTATTTAATTTTAAATACTACATAAAACTGAAGATTGGAACGAGTTAAAGCTGGTATTTGCGGTTT
ATAGCCCCAAAAGTTAAGGCTTGTTAGGCAATTATCGATAAAAACAACGAGAAATTCGTGAAATCGGCAA
AAATTTATAGAAAACGTTTGAATTAAATTAAATTTACGCTTTTGCCGCCAACACCTATCGAGACCCTAGT
TATAGGGGCGGAGCGTCATGGGAGCGCGCTTGCAACTCGATTTCAAAAAGTTTCGCTGTTTGTACAACAT
TCTCAGTTGTTCTTAATCAGTTAAATAAGTTTCAAAATTTTNNCAAAATCATAAAACACAGTTAATGCTA
AATTAAAGTCTAAAAANATCAGGTGATAAGGGGTTTGGACGACCAAAAAGCGACCTTCGCTCGAAAATTG
ATAAACTAACTACACTTTTTCCGGAAAAATGATGGAAAAATCCTGATTTTCTTCGTTGAATCAATTTTTG
TTTCATTTTTAACACTTTCACATGANNAATATTTCAGTTAAAATGCTCAAGCTAATTGGGTTTCTTATAA
TTTTGGGTCTCGCAACGGCCGACAAGTGCTCAGATTGTTTGGCTCAGGGGAAACAGTGAGTTGGAAGCTT
ACAATTCTGAGAATTCGTATTGCGCAGCTTATTTGACGCGCAAAATATGAAATATCACGTAGCGAAAACT
ACAGTAATTCTTTAAATAAGACTACTGTAGTGCCTATGTCGATTTACTGCCTCAACTTTCTTAATCAAGC
TCGTAAATCGACACCAGCTCTACAGTAGTCATAGTTTTCGCTACGAGATATTTTGCGCGTCAAATATGGT
GTGCAATACGCATTTTCAGAATTTTATGTTCTCGTAATATACCTTTTTTCAGCTGGTGTGTTACTGTAAA
TGCATGTGGATTTACGCCATGTGTCACTACAATTACAGTGAGTTTTTTTGAAGAAAAAAAAATTACCCAT
TTGATCGCCAATTCCATTTTTCAAAAATCAATAAAAAAAAAAAATTTCGGCGATCAGAAACGTTACAGAA
AGCCCTAAACTGCCCGGAACTACCAGATAAAGCCCACGCTTACGATGATTCATTTATGAGGAATAAGGTA
TTGATCACACATTCTGCTGCCTACAATATGGACCCACAAAAGTGTTTTACGTAGGTTCACCTTCTAGATA
AACCTTAAAAATCGATACTTTCAGTAGTAAAATGCCTTCGATGAAAGTTTCCAAAACAGTTAATGTCAAT
TGTGATAGATATGGGCCAAGTGAGTTGTTTTATTAGCCCACGGATTTCTGGCTTCCCTCATAAATTGAAA
AGGAAGAGATTGCCGAACTAGACCATTTTGGCTCGGCGCGTTGCGTGTCACGTCGCGGCTCGATTGTAAA
ACTAAATGTATTGGTCCGTGTGGAGTACACGACTTTCCCTTTCCGGCAGGCGATTGTCAATGGAGCGCGA
AAAATTCAATGAGGAAGGCCAGAACCCCGTGTCTGTAGTTTTCTCAAAAAGTGGCAAAAACTCAATAATT
GCCAATTTTTGACTGCCAATAAAAATTTCACTAAATTTATTAAATTTATTTTAAGTTTTATTGAAATTTT
TTTAAAATTTCCCCACTGGCGCTAAAAAATCCAATTTTCAGAAGCAATGTGCTTCAGCTTCACGGCCATA
GATACTGTCCAAAAAGTGATTGCAATGACGTTTAGAGGGACAGAAGGAGCAGCTCAATTGTCTGAAGAAA
TTTTGGATTTCTTCCAGTAAGTTCGGGAAATGGCAATTTAAAGTTTAATTGGATTTTTGTATTTTTTCTT
CTCACGACTACAGTTTTGCACATTTTTATGTTATAAAAAACCAAAAAAAAATTTTTTTGCCTTTTTTCTC
AGCTTACCACAAAACAATTTCGACCAAAAATAAATTGAAAAAATTAAAAAATTTTTTGCACGGTTTTCGG
ACTCAAAAAAAGCTGAATGTTCCTGGAACTATTTGTAAAATTCAAAATTCAAAATTTTCACGAATTCTCT
AAAAGGTTCCAGCAAATTCCACAACTTTCTTGAATTTTTCAAAAAAGTTCTTGAGCATTCAACAATTATT
TTTGGAATTTTCCAAAGGTTACAGGACGTTCCAATTTTTCAAAAAAATTTCTCGCAAAAAATGTTTTCTC
AGAAAATTTGAATTTCCCTCCACATAAAAGATTGTTCTCAAAAAATTTGCAAACACACATTTTCAGCGGA
AAAAAGGCGTTCTTCGACTCTGGAAGTGTATTCGAATATGGTACCCAGCTTTTGTTCCCTTTAGTGAGGG
TTAATTCCGAGCTTGGCGTAATCATGGTCATAGCTGTTTCCTGTGTGAAATTGTTATCCGCTCACAATTC
CACACAACATAGGAGCCGGAAGCATAAAGTGTAAAGCCTGGGGTGCCTAATGAGTGAGGTAACTCACATT
AATTGCGTTGCGCTCACTGCCCGCTTTCCAGTCGGGAAACCTGTCGTGCCAGCTGCATTAATGAATCGGC
CAACGCGCGGGGAGAGGCGGTTTGCGTATTGGGCGCTCTTCCGCTTCCTCGCTCACTGACTCGCTGCGCT
CGGTCGTTCGGCTGCGGCGAGCGGTATCAGCTCACTCAAAGGCGGTAATACGGTTATCCACAGAATCAGG
GGATAACGCAGGAAAGAACATGTGAGCAAAAGGCCAGCAAAAGGCCAGGAACCGTAAAAAGGCCGCGTTG
CTGGCGTTTTTCCATAGGCTCGGCCCCCCTGACGAGCATCACAAAAATCGACGCTCAAGTCAGAGGTGGC
GAAACCCGACAGGACTATAAAGATACCAGGCGTTCCCCCCTGGAAGCTCCCTCGTGCGCTCTCCTGTTCC
GACCCTGCCGCTTACCGGATACCTGTCCGCCTTTCTCCCTTCGGGAAGCGTGGCGCTTTCTCAATGCTCA
CGCTGTAGGTATCTCAGTTCGGTGTAGGTCGTTCGCTCCAAGCTGGGCTGTGTGCACGAACCCCCCGTTC
AGCCCGACCGCTGCGCCTTATCCGGTAACTATCGTCTTGAGTCCAACCCGGTAAGACACGACTTATCGCC
ACTGGCAGCAGCCACTGGTAACAGGATTAGCAGAGCGAGGTATGTAGGCGGTGCTACAGAGTTCTTGAAG
TGGTGGCCTAACTACGGCTACACTAGAAGGACAGTATTTGGTATCTGCGCTCTGCTGAAGCCAGTTACCT
TCGGAAAAAGAGTTGGTAGCTCTTGATCCGGCAAACAAACCACCGCTGGTAGCGGTGGTTTTTTTGTTTG
CAAGCAGCAGATTACGCGCAGAAAAAAAGGATCTCAAGAAGATCCTTTGATCTTTTCTACGGGGTCTGAC
GCTCAGTGGAACGAAAACTCACGTTAAGGGATTTTGGTCATGAGATTATCAAAAAGGATCTTCACCTAGA
TCCTTTTAAATTAAAAATGAAGTTTTAAATCAATCTAAAGTATATATGAGTAAACTTGGTCTGACAGTTA
CCAATGCTTAATCAGTGAGGCACCTATCTCAGCGATCTGTCTATTTCGTTCATCCATAGTTGCCTGACTG
CCCGTCGTGTAGATAACTACGATACGGGAGGGCTTACCATCTGGCCCCAGTGCTGCAATGATACCGCGAG
ACCCACGCTCACCGGCTCCAGATTTATCAGCAATAAACCAGCCAGCCGGAAGGGCCGAGCGCAGAAGTGG
TCCTGCAACTTTATCCGCCTCCATCCAGTCTATTAATTGTTGCCGGGAAGCTAGAGTAAGTAGTTCGCCA
GTTAATAGTTTGCGCAACGTTGTTGCCATTGCTACAGGCATCGTGGTGTCACGCTCGTCGTTTGGTATGG
CTTCATTCAGCTCCGGTTCCCAACGATCAAGGCGAGTTACATGATCCCCCATGTTGTGAAAAAAAGCGGT
TAGCTCCTTCGGTCCTCCGATCGTTGTCAGAAGTAAGTTGGCCGCAGTGTTATCACTCATGCTTATGGCA
GCACTGCATAATTCTCTTACTGTCATGCCATCCGTAAGATGCTTTTCTGTGACTGGTGAGTACTCAACCA
AGTCATTCTGAGAATAGTGTATGCGGCGACCGAGTTGCTCTTGCCCGGCGTCAATACGGGATAATACCGC
GCCACATAGCAGAACTTTAAAAGTGCTCATCATTGGAAAACGTTCTTCGGGGCGAAAACTCTCAAGGATC
TTACCGCTGTTGAGATCCAGTTCGATGTAACCCACTCGTGCACCCAACTGATCTTCAGCATCTTTTACTT
TCACCAGCGTTTCTGGGTGAGCAAAAACAGGAAGGCAAAATGCCGCAAAAAAGGGAATAAGGGCGACACG
GAAATGTTGAATACTCATACTCTTCCTTTTTCAATATTATTGAAGCATTTATCAGGGTTATTGTCTCATG
AGCGGATACATATTTGAATGTATTTAGAAAAATAAACAAATAGGGGTTCCGCGCACATTTCCCCGAAAAG
TGCCACCTG
