>Addgene plasmid #26940 | pCG34 | addgene partial sequence | sequence record 33353 | 26940 with Seydoux-R 5'-CTTTCGCACCGTATTGTTCC
GTAAATTATTTTTGGCTTTTTTGGCACAAGTTCATTCACAGGACAAAGAGAGGGGGTGAGTGGATAAATA
TACAAAACAAATCAACCACTTTGTACAAGAAAGCTGGGTTTAAGCAGTGGTCTCATCGGCGGCATCGACG
AGCTGCTGGTCAGCGACATACAGCTTCGGGTCAACCGTTTTCGGGATGGGCTCAATGCGAGTACGAAGCT
CCTGCTCGATACGGCGAAGGGTGTGACGGTCTTCGTAGGTGATAAGGTTGATTGCAACTCCGAGGTGACC
GAAACGTCCAGAGCGACCGATTCTGTGAAGGTAAGTCTCGGCGTTTCTTGGGAAGTCAAAGTTGATGACA
ACATTGACAGCCTGGATATCGATACCACGGGTGAGAAGATCGGAGCAAACCAAGTTTCTGCAGTTTCCTT
GACGGAAGTCATGGAAGACACGGTTTCTGTGATTCTGAGCCATCTTGGAATGAATGTAGTAGCACGAGTA
ACCGATTTCCGTGATTTTCTTAGCGAGAAGCTCAACACGTTGAGTAGAGTTACAGAAGATGATCGACTGG
TTGATTTGAAGTTTTCGGAACAACGTATTCAAACAGTGGACCTTTTGCTTCTCTTGAACAAAGGCATAGT
ATTGGGTGACACC
